Addgene plasmid #19031: pABCb10-GFP
Depositing lab: Orian Shirihai. Publication: Targeting, import, and dimerization of a mammalian mitochondrial ATP binding cassette (ABC) transporter, ABCB10 (ABC-me). Graf SA, Haigh SE, Corson ED, Shirihai OS. J Biol Chem. 2004 Oct 8. 279(41):42954-63. 10.1074/jbc.M405040200 PubMed 15215243.
Backbone
  Vector backbone: pIRES
  Backbone manufacturer: Clontech
  Backbone size w/o insert (bp): 6092
  Vector type: Mammalian Expression
  Selectable markers: Neomycin (select with G418)
Growth in bacteria
  Bacterial resistance: Ampicillin, 100 μg/mL
  Growth temperature: 37°C
  Growth strain: DH5alpha
  Copy number: Unknown
Gene/Insert
  Gene/Insert name: ATP-binding cassette, sub-family B (MDR/TAP), member 10 (alt names: ABCme; ABCb10; Abc-mitochondrial erythroid)
  Species: M. musculus (mouse)
  Insert size (bp): 2147
  GenBank ID: NM_019552
  Entrez Gene: Abcb10 (a.k.a. AU016331, Abc-me, Abcb12, C76534)
  Tag / fusion protein: HIS (C terminal on insert)
  Cloning method: Restriction Enzyme; 5′ cloning site XhoI (not destroyed); 3′ cloning site MluI (not destroyed)
  Sequencing primers: 5′ T7; 3′ IRES-R
Terms and licenses: Academic/Nonprofit Terms; Industry Terms: Not Available to Industry
How to cite: pABCb10-GFP was a gift from Orian Shirihai (Addgene plasmid # 19031 ; http://n2t.net/addgene:19031 ; RRID:Addgene_19031)
