[The description below was written by a language model from this plasmid's Addgene catalogue record and pLannotate feature annotations shown in this document.]
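Description:
pABCb10-GFP is a mammalian expression plasmid built on the Clontech pIRES backbone, carrying the mouse Abcb10 cDNA (also known as ABC-me, the mitochondrial erythroid ABC transporter) in a bicistronic arrangement with EGFP. It is propagated in E. coli through a high-copy ColE1/pUC-type origin with ampicillin selection from the β-lactamase gene. An f1 origin is also present. For mammalian cells, a separate SV40 early promoter drives the neomycin phosphotransferase gene, followed by a synthetic poly(A) signal, which allows G418 selection of stable transfectants.

The expression cassette begins with the human CMV immediate-early enhancer and promoter, followed by a chimeric β-globin/immunoglobulin intron that promotes efficient processing of the transcript. A T7 promoter lies just upstream of the insert and also serves as a sequencing primer site. The Abcb10 coding sequence was cloned between XhoI and MluI sites and is fused at its C terminus to a 6xHis tag for detection or affinity capture. Downstream, an EMCV IRES directs cap-independent translation of EGFP from the same mRNA, which is annotated as ending at an SV40 polyadenylation signal. Despite the plasmid's name, the feature table indicates that EGFP is made as a separate protein rather than fused to the transporter. Its fluorescence therefore marks cells expressing the construct and does not report Abcb10 localisation.

The associated study concerns mitochondrial targeting, import and dimerisation of ABCB10. This fits with use of the plasmid to express His-tagged transporter in mammalian cells while identifying transfected cells by green fluorescence.
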