Features (pLannotate 1.2.2; 23 found; start..end, strand, type, name):
    140..517     +  enhancer       CMV enhancer: human cytomegalovirus immediate early enhancer
    518..729     +  promoter       CMV promoter: human cytomegalovirus (CMV) immediate early promoter
    890..1022    +  intron         chimeric intron: chimera between introns from human β-globin and immunoglobulin heavy chain genes
   1067..1085    +  promoter       T7 promoter: promoter for bacteriophage T7 RNA polymerase
   1106..3250    +  CDS            Abcb10: ABCBA_MOUSE - Experimental evidence at protein level: Swiss-Prot protein existence level 1. Catalyzes the export of an unknown physiological substrate from the mitochondrial matrix to the cytosol in an ATP-dependent manner (PubMed:26053025). May also transport the heme analog Zn (II) mesoporphyrin (ZnMP) in an ATP dependent manner but can't export the heme precursor 5-aminolevulinic acid (ALA) from mitochondria (PubMed:28808058, PubMed:26053025). Plays a role in the early step of the heme biosynthetic process during insertion of iron into protoporphyrin IX (PPIX). In turn participates in hemog
   3251..3268    +  CDS            6xHis: 6xHis affinity tag
   3433..3895    +  misc_feature   IRES: internal ribosome entry site (IRES) of the encephalomyocarditis virus (EMCV)
   3922..3955    +  misc_feature   MCS (fragment): multiple cloning site
   3963..4682    +  CDS            EGFP: the original enhanced GFP (Yang et al., 1996) mammalian codon-optimized
   4695..4712    -  promoter       T3 promoter (fragment): promoter for bacteriophage T3 RNA polymerase
   4730..4851    -  polyA_signal   SV40 poly(A) signal: SV40 polyadenylation signal
   4874..4942    -  CDS            large T antigen (fragment): large T antigen from SV40 (simian virus 40)
   4966..5033    +  CDS            lacZα (fragment): LacZα fragment of β-galactosidase; lacZ fragment
   5037..5465    +  rep_origin     f1 ori (sequence partly withheld): f1 bacteriophage origin of replication; arrow indicates direction of (+) strand synthesis
   5493..5544    -  misc_feature   bom (fragment): basis of mobility region from pBR322
   5609..5966    +  promoter       SV40 promoter: SV40 enhancer and early promoter
   6017..6808    +  CDS            neo: KKA2_KLEPN - Also known as kan, nptII. Experimental evidence at protein level: Swiss-Prot protein existence level 1. Resistance to kanamycin, neomycin, paromomycin, ribostamycin, butirosin and gentamicin B. From Klebsiella pneumoniae.
   6875..6923    +  polyA_signal   poly(A) signal: synthetic polyadenylation signal
   6943..6997    -  misc_feature   bom (fragment): basis of mobility region from pBR322
   7099..7134    -  CDS            rop (fragment): Rop protein, which maintains plasmids at low copy number; rop
   7229..7333    +  promoter       AmpR promoter: bla
   7334..8194    +  CDS            AmpR: β-lactamase; bla; confers resistance to ampicillin, carbenicillin, and related antibiotics
   8365..8953    +  rep_origin     ori: high-copy-number ColE1/pMB1/pBR322/pUC origin of replication
>Addgene plasmid #19031 | pABCb10-GFP | addgene full sequence | sequence record 328168 | Addgene NGS Result
TCAATATTGGCCATTAGCCATATTATTCATTGGTTATATAGCATAAATCAATATTGGCTATTGGCCATTG
CATACGTTGTATCTATATCATAATATGTACATTTATATTGGCTCATGTCCAATATGACCGCCATGTTGGC
ATTGATTATTGACTAGTTATTAATAGTAATCAATTACGGGGTCATTAGTTCATAGCCCATATATGGAGTT
CCGCGTTACATAACTTACGGTAAATGGCCCGCCTGGCTGACCGCCCAACGACCCCCGCCCATTGACGTCA
ATAATGACGTATGTTCCCATAGTAACGCCAATAGGGACTTTCCATTGACGTCAATGGGTGGAGTATTTAC
GGTAAACTGCCCACTTGGCAGTACATCAAGTGTATCATATGCCAAGTCCGCCCCCTATTGACGTCAATGA
CGGTAAATGGCCCGCCTGGCATTATGCCCAGTACATGACCTTACGGGACTTTCCTACTTGGCAGTACATC
TACGTATTAGTCATCGCTATTACCATGGTGATGCGGTTTTGGCAGTACACCAATGGGCGTGGATAGCGGT
TTGACTCACGGGGATTTCCAAGTCTCCACCCCATTGACGTCAATGGGAGTTTGTTTTGGCACCAAAATCA
ACGGGACTTTCCAAAATGTCGTAACAACTGCGATCGCCCGCCCCGTTGACGCAAATGGGCGGTAGGCGTG
TACGGTGGGAGGTCTATATAAGCAGAGCTCGTTTAGTGAACCGTCAGATCACTAGAAGCTTTATTGCGGT
AGTTTATCACAGTTAAATTGCTAACGCAGTCAGTGCTTCTGACACAACAGTCTCGAACTTAAGCTGCAGT
GACTCTCTTAAGGTAGCCTTGCAGAAGTTGGTCGTGAGGCACTGGGCAGGTAAGTATCAAGGTTACAAGA
CAGGTTTAAGGAGACCAATAGAAACTGGGCTTGTCGAGACAGAGAAGACTCTTGCGTTTCTGATAGGCAC
CTATTGGTCTTACTGACATCCACTTTGCCTTTCTCTCCACAGGTGTCCACTCCCAGTTCAATTACAGCTC
TTAAGGCTAGAGTACTTAATACGACTCACTATAGGCTAGCCTCGAGGCCATGGGCATGCGCGCCCCTTCT
GCTAGGGCGCTACTGCTGATTCCGCGTCGGGGCCCTGCCGTGCGAGCGTGGGCCCCGGCCGTCTCCTCTC
GGATATGGCTGGCTTCTGAATGGACCCCGCTCGTACGCGCGTGGACCTCTCTGATCCACAAGCCGGGTTC
GGGCCTCCGCTTTCCCGCGCCCCTATCCGGGCTGCCTGGCGGCGTGGGGCAGTGGGCCACCTCCTCGGGG
GCCCGCAGGTGCTGGGTGCTGGCAGGACCCCGCGCCGCACATCCCCTGTTCGCCAGGCTCCAGGGTGCAG
CTGCCACCGGTGTGCGAGACCTTGGGAACGACTCGCAGCGGCGTCCCGCGGCGACCGGGCGCTCAGAAGT
ATGGAAGCTCCTAGGGCTGGTGCGCCCCGAGCGCGGGAGACTGTCAGCTGCAGTTGGGTTTCTGGCTGTG
TCCAGTGTCATCACCATGTCTGCCCCCTTCTTCCTGGGAAGGATCATTGATGTCATCTATACCAACCCAA
GCGAGGGCTATGGCGATAGCTTGACTCGGCTCTGTGCTGTGCTCACCTGTGTGTTCCTGTGCGGCGCTGC
TGCCAACGGCATTCGTGTCTACCTCATGCAGTCTTCAGGTCAGAGCATTGTGAACAGGCTGCGCACCTCT
CTGTTCTCCTCCATTCTAAGGCAAGAGGTTGCTTTCTTTGACAAGACCCGCACAGGCGAATTAATTAACC
GCCTCTCCTCGGATACCGCACTCCTGGGGCGCTCCGTGACTGAGAACCTCTCCGATGGCCTGAGAGCTGG
GGCCCAGGCCTCCGTTGGTGTTGGCATGATGTTTTTTGTGTCACCAAGTCTGGCCACCTTTGTTCTGAGT
GTGGTACCGCCCATCTCTGTCCTCGCTGTGATTTATGGGCGATATCTACGGAAACTGTCCAAAGCCACAC
AGGACTCCTTGGCAGAAGCCACACAGCTAGCCGAGGAGCGGATTGGAAACATAAGAACCATCCGAGCTTT
TGGGAAGGAGATGACGGAAGTGGAGAAGTACACCGGCCGAGTGGACCAGTTGCTGCAGCTGGCACAGAAG
GAGGCCTTGGCACGAGCCGGCTTCTTTGGAGCAGCTGGGCTCTCAGGAAACCTGATTGTGCTGTCTGTCC
TGTACAAAGGAGGCCTGCTGATGGGCAGTGCCCATATGACAGTGGGCGAGCTCTCTTCCTTCCTCATGTA
CGCTTTCTGGGTTGGATTGAGCATCGGAGGACTGAGTTCATTCTACTCCGAGCTGATGAAAGGCCTGGGT
GCTGGTGGGCGGCTCTGGGAGCTGCTGGAGAGACAGCCACGGCTGCCTTTTAACGAGGGGATGGTGTTAG
ATGAGAAAACCTTCCAGGGTGCCCTGGAGTTCAGAAACGTGCACTTCACATACCCTGCTCGCCCAGAGGT
GTCCGTATTCCAGGATTTCAGTCTTTCCATCCCATCTGGATCTGTCACAGCGCTGGTTGGCCCAAGTGGT
TCTGGGAAATCAACAGTGGTTTCGCTCCTGCTGCGGTTGTACGACCCTAATTCTGGAACAGTCAGCCTTG
ATGGCCATGACATTCGTCAGCTAAACCCCGTCTGGCTGAGATCCAAGATTGGGACAGTGAGTCAGGAGCC
AGTCCTGTTCTCCTGCTCTGTCGCTGAGAACATTGCCTATGGAGCTGACAACCTCTCCTCGGTCACAGCC
CAGCAGGTGGAGAGGGCCGCAGAGGTGGCCAACGCCGCTGAGTTCATCCGAAGCTTCCCACAGGGCTTCG
ACACTGTGGTCGGGGAGAAGGGCATCCTCCTGTCAGGTGGGCAGAAGCAGAGGATTGCAATAGCCAGAGC
CCTGCTGAAGAACCCCAAAATTCTTCTCCTTGATGAAGCAACCAGTGCACTGGATGCCGAAAATGAGCAC
CTGGTCCAGGAGGCCCTTGACCGGCTGATGGAAGGGAGAACCGTGCTGATCATAGCCCACCGCCTGTCCA
CCATTAAGAATGCCAACTTTGTTGCTGTCCTTGACCACGGAAAGATCTGTGAACACGGGACACATGAAGA
GCTGCTCCTGAAGCCCAATGGGCTTTACAGAAAACTGATGAACAAGCAGAGTTTCCTGTTATATAATGGA
GCAGAGCAGTTCCTGGAACCTGCACGGGCGCACCATCACCATCACCATTGAACGCGTCGAGCATGCATCT
AGGGCGGCCAATTCCGCCCCTCTCCCCCCCCCCCCTCTCCCTCCCCCGCCCCTAACGTTACTGGCCGAAG
CCGCTTGGAATAAGGCCGGTGTGCGTTTGTCTATATGTTATTTTCCACCATATTGCCGTCTTTTGGCAAT
GTGAGGGCCCGGAAACCTGGCCCTGTCTTCTTGACGAGCATTCCTAGGGGTCTTTCCCCTCTCGCCAAAG
GAATGCAAGGTCTGTTGAATGTCGTGAAGGAAGCAGTTCCTCTGGAAGCTTCTTGAAGACAAACAACGTC
TGTAGCGACCCTTTGCAGGCAGCGGAACCCCCCACCTGGCGACAGGTGCCTCTGCGGCCAAAAGCCACGT
GTATAAGATACACCTGCAAAGGCGGCACAACCCCAGTGCCACGTTGTGAGTTGGATAGTTGTGGAAAGAG
TCAAATGGCTCTCCTCAAGCGTATTCAACAAGGGGCTGAAGGATGCCCAGAAGGTACCCCATTGTATGGG
ATCTGATCTGGGGCCTCGGTGCACATGCTTTACATGTGTTTAGTCGAGGTTAAAAAAACGTCTAGGCCCC
CCGAACCACGGGGACGTGGTTTTCCTTTGAAAAACACGATGATAAGCTTGCCACAACCCGGGATCCTCTA
GAGTCGACGGTACCGCGGGCCCGGGATCCACCGGTCGCCACCATGGTGAGCAAGGGCGAGGAGCTGTTCA
CCGGGGTGGTGCCCATCCTGGTCGAGCTGGACGGCGACGTAAACGGCCACAAGTTCAGCGTGTCCGGCGA
GGGCGAGGGCGATGCCACCTACGGCAAGCTGACCCTGAAGTTCATCTGCACCACCGGCAAGCTGCCCGTG
CCCTGGCCCACCCTCGTGACCACCCTGACCTACGGCGTGCAGTGCTTCAGCCGCTACCCCGACCACATGA
AGCAGCACGACTTCTTCAAGTCCGCCATGCCCGAAGGCTACGTCCAGGAGCGCACCATCTTCTTCAAGGA
CGACGGCAACTACAAGACCCGCGCCGAGGTGAAGTTCGAGGGCGACACCCTGGTGAACCGCATCGAGCTG
AAGGGCATCGACTTCAAGGAGGACGGCAACATCCTGGGGCACAAGCTGGAGTACAACTACAACAGCCACA
ACGTCTATATCATGGCCGACAAGCAGAAGAACGGCATCAAGGTGAACTTCAAGATCCGCCACAACATCGA
GGACGGCAGCGTGCAGCTCGCCGACCACTACCAGCAGAACACCCCCATCGGCGACGGCCCCGTGCTGCTG
CCCGACAACCACTACCTGAGCACCCAGTCCGCCCTGAGCAAAGACCCCAACGAGAAGCGCGATCACATGG
TCCTGCTGGAGTTCGTGACCGCCGCCGGGATCACTCTCGGCATGGACGAGCTGTACAAGTAAAGCGGCCG
CTTCCCTTTAGTGAGGGTTAATGCTTCGAGCAGACATGATAAGATACATTGATGAGTTTGGACAAACCAC
AACTAGAATGCAGTGAAAAAAATGCTTTATTTGTGAAATTTGTGATGCTATTGCTTTATTTGTAACCATT
ATAAGCTGCAATAAACAAGTTAACAACAACAATTGCATTCATTTTATGTTTCAGGTTCAGGGGGAGATGT
GGGAGGTTTTTTAAAGCAAGTAAAACCTCTACAAATGTGGTAAAATCCGATAAGGATCGATCCGGGCTGG
CGTAATAGCGAAGAGGCCCGCACCGATCGCCCTTCCCAACAGTTGCGCAGCCTGAATGGCGAATGG
[124 nt withheld, positions 5037-5160]
C
[91 nt withheld, positions 5162-5252]
A
[49 nt withheld, positions 5254-5302]
CCTTTGACGTTGGAGTCCACGTTCTTT
[37 nt withheld, positions 5330-5366]
ACCCTATCTCGGTCTATTCTTTTGATTTATAAGGGATTTTGCCGATTTCGGCCTATTGGTTAAAAAATGA
GCTGATTTAACAAAAATTTAACGCGAATTTTAACAAAATATTAACGCTTACAATTTCCTGATGCGGTATT
TTCTCCTTACGCATCTGTGCGGTATTTCACACCGCATACGCGGATCTGCGCAGCACCATGGCCTGAAATA
ACCTCTGAAAGAGGAACTTGGTTAGGTACCTTCTGAGGCGGAAAGAACCAGCTGTGGAATGTGTGTCAGT
TAGGGTGTGGAAAGTCCCCAGGCTCCCCAGCAGGCAGAAGTATGCAAAGCATGCATCTCAATTAGTCAGC
AACCAGGTGTGGAAAGTCCCCAGGCTCCCCAGCAGGCAGAAGTATGCAAAGCATGCATCTCAATTAGTCA
GCAACCATAGTCCCGCCCCTAACTCCGCCCATCCCGCCCCTAACTCCGCCCAGTTCCGCCCATTCTCCGC
CCCATGGCTGACTAATTTTTTTTATTTATGCAGAGGCCGAGGCCGCCTCGGCCTCTGAGCTATTCCAGAA
GTAGTGAGGAGGCTTTTTTGGAGGCCTAGGCTTTTGCAAAAAGCTTGATTCTTCTGACACAACAGTCTCG
AACTTAAGGCTAGAGCCACCATGATTGAACAAGATGGATTGCACGCAGGTTCTCCGGCCGCTTGGGTGGA
GAGGCTATTCGGCTATGACTGGGCACAACAGACAATCGGCTGCTCTGATGCCGCCGTGTTCCGGCTGTCA
GCGCAGGGGCGCCCGGTTCTTTTTGTCAAGACCGACCTGTCCGGTGCCCTGAATGAACTGCAGGACGAGG
CAGCGCGGCTATCGTGGCTGGCCACGACGGGCGTTCCTTGCGCAGCTGTGCTCGACGTTGTCACTGAAGC
GGGAAGGGACTGGCTGCTATTGGGCGAAGTGCCGGGGCAGGATCTCCTGTCATCTCACCTTGCTCCTGCC
GAGAAAGTATCCATCATGGCTGATGCAATGCGGCGGCTGCATACGCTTGATCCGGCTACCTGCCCATTCG
ACCACCAAGCGAAACATCGCATCGAGCGAGCACGTACTCGGATGGAAGCCGGTCTTGTCGATCAGGATGA
TCTGGACGAAGAGCATCAGGGGCTCGCGCCAGCCGAACTGTTCGCCAGGCTCAAGGCGCGCATGCCCGAC
GGCGAGGATCTCGTCGTGACCCATGGCGATGCCTGCTTGCCGAATATCATGGTGGAAAATGGCCGCTTTT
CTGGATTCATCGACTGTGGCCGGCTGGGTGTGGCGGACCGCTATCAGGACATAGCGTTGGCTACCCGTGA
TATTGCTGAAGAGCTTGGCGGCGAATGGGCTGACCGCTTCCTCGTGCTTTACGGTATCGCCGCTCCCGAT
TCGCAGCGCATCGCCTTCTATCGCCTTCTTGACGAGTTCTTCTGAGCGGGACTCTGGGGTTCGAAATGAC
CGACCAAGCGACGCCCAACCTGCCATCACGATGGCCGCAATAAAATATCTTTATTTTCATTACATCTGTG
TGTTGGTTTTTTGTGTGAATCGATAGCGATAAGGATCCGCGTATGGTGCACTCTCAGTACAATCTGCTCT
GATGCCGCATAGTTAAGCCAGCCCCGACACCCGCCAACACCCGCTGACGCGCCCTGACGGGCTTGTCTGC
TCCCGGCATCCGCTTACAGACAAGCTGTGACCGTCTCCGGGAGCTGCATGTGTCAGAGGTTTTCACCGTC
ATCACCGAAACGCGCGAGACGAAAGGGCCTCGTGATACGCCTATTTTTATAGGTTAATGTCATGATAATA
ATGGTTTCTTAGACGTCAGGTGGCACTTTTCGGGGAAATGTGCGCGGAACCCCTATTTGTTTATTTTTCT
AAATACATTCAAATATGTATCCGCTCATGAGACAATAACCCTGATAAATGCTTCAATAATATTGAAAAAG
GAAGAGTATGAGTATTCAACATTTCCGTGTCGCCCTTATTCCCTTTTTTGCGGCATTTTGCCTTCCTGTT
TTTGCTCACCCAGAAACGCTGGTGAAAGTAAAAGATGCTGAAGATCAGTTGGGTGCACGAGTGGGTTACA
TCGAACTGGATCTCAACAGCGGTAAGATCCTTGAGAGTTTTCGCCCCGAAGAACGTTTTCCAATGATGAG
CACTTTTAAAGTTCTGCTATGTGGCGCGGTATTATCCCGTATTGACGCCGGGCAAGAGCAACTCGGTCGC
CGCATACACTATTCTCAGAATGACTTGGTTGAGTACTCACCAGTCACAGAAAAGCATCTTACGGATGGCA
TGACAGTAAGAGAATTATGCAGTGCTGCCATAACCATGAGTGATAACACTGCGGCCAACTTACTTCTGAC
AACGATCGGAGGACCGAAGGAGCTAACCGCTTTTTTGCACAACATGGGGGATCATGTAACTCGCCTTGAT
CGTTGGGAACCGGAGCTGAATGAAGCCATACCAAACGACGAGCGTGACACCACGATGCCTGTAGCAATGG
CAACAACGTTGCGCAAACTATTAACTGGCGAACTACTTACTCTAGCTTCCCGGCAACAATTAATAGACTG
GATGGAGGCGGATAAAGTTGCAGGACCACTTCTGCGCTCGGCCCTTCCGGCTGGCTGGTTTATTGCTGAT
AAATCTGGAGCCGGTGAGCGTGGGTCTCGCGGTATCATTGCAGCACTGGGGCCAGATGGTAAGCCCTCCC
GTATCGTAGTTATCTACACGACGGGGAGTCAGGCAACTATGGATGAACGAAATAGACAGATCGCTGAGAT
AGGTGCCTCACTGATTAAGCATTGGTAACTGTCAGACCAAGTTTACTCATATATACTTTAGATTGATTTA
AAACTTCATTTTTAATTTAAAAGGATCTAGGTGAAGATCCTTTTTGATAATCTCATGACCAAAATCCCTT
AACGTGAGTTTTCGTTCCACTGAGCGTCAGACCCCGTAGAAAAGATCAAAGGATCTTCTTGAGATCCTTT
TTTTCTGCGCGTAATCTGCTGCTTGCAAACAAAAAAACCACCGCTACCAGCGGTGGTTTGTTTGCCGGAT
CAAGAGCTACCAACTCTTTTTCCGAAGGTAACTGGCTTCAGCAGAGCGCAGATACCAAATACTGTTCTTC
TAGTGTAGCCGTAGTTAGGCCACCACTTCAAGAACTCTGTAGCACCGCCTACATACCTCGCTCTGCTAAT
CCTGTTACCAGTGGCTGCTGCCAGTGGCGATAAGTCGTGTCTTACCGGGTTGGACTCAAGACGATAGTTA
CCGGATAAGGCGCAGCGGTCGGGCTGAACGGGGGGTTCGTGCACACAGCCCAGCTTGGAGCGAACGACCT
ACACCGAACTGAGATACCTACAGCGTGAGCTATGAGAAAGCGCCACGCTTCCCGAAGGGAGAAAGGCGGA
CAGGTATCCGGTAAGCGGCAGGGTCGGAACAGGAGAGCGCACGAGGGAGCTTCCAGGGGGAAACGCCTGG
TATCTTTATAGTCCTGTCGGGTTTCGCCACCTCTGACTTGAGCGTCGATTTTTGTGATGCTCGTCAGGGG
GGCGGAGCCTATGGAAAAACGCCAGCAACGCGGCCTTTTTACGGTTCCTGGCCTTTTGCTGGCCTTTTGC
TCACATGGCTCGACAGATCT
