>Addgene plasmid #19031 | pABCb10-GFP | addgene partial sequence | sequence record 92485 | EGFP-N 5'-CGTCGCCGTCCAGCTCGACCAG-3'
CCGGTGAACAGCTCCTCGCCCTTGCTCACCATGGTGGCGACCGGTGGATCCCGGGCCCGCGGTACCGTCG
ACTCTAGAGGATCCCGGGTTGTGGCAAGCTTATCATCGTGTTTTTCAAAGGAAAACCACGTCCCCGTGGT
TCGGGGGGCCTAGACGTTTTTTTAACCTCGACTAAACACATGTAAAGCATGTGCACCGAGGCCCCAGATC
AGATCCCATACAATGGGGTACCTTCTGGGCATCCTTCAGCCCCTTGTTGAATACGCTTGAGGAGAGCCAT
TTGACTCTTTCCACAACTATCCAACTCACAACGTGGCACTGGGGTTGTGCCGCCTTTGCAGGTGTATCTT
ATACACGTGGCTTTTGGCCGCAGAGGCACCTGTCGCCAGGTGGGGGGTTCCGCTGCCTGCAAAGGGTCGC
TACAGACGTTGTTTGTCTTCAAGAAGCTTCCAGAGGAACTGCTTCCTTCACGACATTCAACAGACCTTGC
ATTCCTTTGGCGAGAGGGGAAAGACCCCTAGGAATGCTCGTCAAGAAGACAGGGCCAGGTTTCCGGGCCC
TCACATTGCCAAAAGACGGCAATATGGTGGAAAATAACATATAGACAAACGCACACCGGCCTTATTCCAA
GCGGCTTCGGCCAGTAACGTTAGGGGGGGGGGAGGGAGA
