>Addgene plasmid #19031 | pABCb10-GFP | addgene partial sequence | sequence record 92486 | CMV-F 5'-CGCAAATGGGCGGTAGGCGTG-3'
CTATATAAGCAGAGCTCGTTTAGTGAACCGTCAGATCACTAGAAGCTTTATTGCGGTAGTTTATCACAGT
TAAATTGCTAACGCAGTCAGTGCTTCTGACACAACAGTCTCGAACTTAAGCTGCAGTGACTCTCTTAAGG
TAGCCTTGCAGAAGTTGGTCGTGAGGCACTGGGCAGGTAAGTATCAAGGTTACAAGACAGGTTTAAGGAG
ACCAATAGAAACTGGGCTTGTCGAGACAGAGAAGACTCTTGCGTTTCTGATAGGCACCTATTGGTCTTAC
TGACATCCACTTTGCCTTTCTCTCCACAGGTGTCCACTCCCAGTTCAATTACAGCTCTTAAGGCTAGAGT
ACTTAATACGACTCACTATAGGCTAGCCTCGAGGCCATGGGCATGCGCGCCCCTTCTGCTAGGGCGCTAC
TGCTGATTCCGCGTCGGGGCCCTGCCGTGCGAGCGTGGGCCCCGGCCGTCTCCTCTCGGATATGGCTGGC
TTCTGAATGGACCCCGCTCGTACGCGCGTGGACCTCTCTGATCCACAAGCCGGGTTCGGGCCTCCGCTTT
CCCGCGCCCCTATCCGGGCTGCCTGGCGGCGTGGGGCAGTGGGCCACCTCCTCGGGGGCCCGCAGGTGCT
GGGTGCTGGCAGGACCCCGCGCCGCACATCCCCTGTTCGCCAGGCTCCAGGGTGCAGCTGCCACCGGTGT
GCGAGACCTTGGGAACGACTCGCAGCGGCGTCCCGCGGCGACCGGGCGCTCAGAAGTATGGAAGCTCCTA
GGGCTGGTGCGCCCCGAGCGCGGGAGACTGTCAGCTGCAGTTGGGTTTCTGGCTGTGTCCAGTGTCATCA
CCATGTCTGCCCCCTTCTTCCTGGGAAGGATCATTGATGTCATCTATACCAACCCAAGCGAGGGCTATGG
CGATAGCTTGACTCGGCTCTGTGCTGTGCTCACCTGTGTGTTCCTGTGCGGCGCTGCTGCCAACGGCATT
CGTGTCTACCTCATGCAGTCTTCAGGTCAGAGCATTGTGAACAGGCTGCGCACCTCTCTGTTCTCCTCCA
TTCTAAGGCAAGAGGTTGCTTTCTTTGACAAGACCCGCACAG
