>Addgene plasmid #19031 | pABCb10-GFP | addgene partial sequence | sequence record 92935 | IRES-F 5'-TGGCTCTCCTCAAGCGTATT-3'
GTTTAGTCGAGGTTAAAAAAACGTCTAGGCCCCCCGAACCACGGGGACGTGGTTTTCCTTTGAAAAACAC
GATGATAAGCTTGCCACAACCCGGGATCCTCTAGAGTCGACGGTACCGCGGGCCCGGGATCCACCGGTCG
CCACCATGGTGAGCAAGGGCGAGGAGCTGTTCACCGGGGTGGTGCCCATCCTGGTCGAGCTGGACGGCGA
CGTAAACGGCCACAAGTTCAGCGTGTCCGGCGAGGGCGAGGGCGATGCCACCTACGGCAAGCTGACCCTG
AAGTTCATCTGCACCACCGGCAAGCTGCCCGTGCCCTGGCCCACCCTCGTGACCACCCTGACCTACGGCG
TGCAGTGCTTCAGCCGCTACCCCGACCACATGAAGCAGCACGACTTCTTCAAGTCCGCCATGCCCGAAGG
CTACGTCCAGGAGCGCACCATCTTCTTCAAGGACGACGGCAACTACAAGACCCGCGCCGAGGTGAAGTTC
GAGGGCGACACCCTGGTGAACCGCATCGAGCTGAAGGGCATCGACTTCAAGGAGGACGGCAACATCCTGG
GGCACAAGCTGGAGTACAACTACAACAGCCACAACGTCTATATCATGGCCGACAAGCAGAAGAACGGCAT
CAAGGTGAACTTCAAGATCCGCCACAACATCGAGGACGGCAGCGTGCAGCTCGCCGACCACTACCAGCAG
AACACCCCCATCGGCGACGGCCCCGTGCTGCTGCCCGACAACCACTACCTGAGCACCCAGTCCGCCCTGA
GCAAAGACCCCAACGAGAAGCGCGATCACATGGTCCTGCTGGAGTTCGTGACCGCCG
